>Addgene plasmid #66059 | pJ02B2Rm_AE | depositor full sequence | sequence record 128178 | pJ02B2Rm_AE sequence 3049 bps
GGAGTTGACAGCTAGCTCAGTCCTAGGTACTGTGCTAGCTACTGGGCCCAAGTTCACTTAAAAAGGAGAT
CAACAATGAAAGCAATTTTCGTACTGAAACATCTTAATCATGCTAAGGAGGTTTTCTAATGATGGCTTCC
TCCGAGGATGTTATCAAAGAGTTCATGCGTTTCAAAGTTCGTATGGAAGGTTCCGTTAACGGTCACGAGT
TCGAAATCGAAGGTGAAGGTGAAGGTCGTCCGTACGAAGGTACCCAGACCGCTAAACTGAAAGTTACCAA
AGGTGGTCCGCTGCCGTTCGCTTGGGACATCCTGTCCCCGCAGTTCCAGTACGGTTCCAAAGCTTACGTT
AAACACCCGGCTGACATCCCGGACTACCTGAAACTGTCCTTCCCGGAAGGTTTCAAATGGGAACGTGTTA
TGAACTTCGAAGATGGTGGTGTTGTTACCGTTACCCAGGACTCCTCCCTGCAAGACGGTGAGTTCATCTA
CAAAGTTAAACTGCGTGGTACCAACTTCCCGTCCGACGGTCCGGTTATGCAGAAAAAAACCATGGGTTGG
GAAGCTTCCACCGAACGTATGTACCCGGAGGATGGTGCTCTGAAAGGTGAAATCAAAATGCGTCTGAAAC
TGAAAGACGGTGGTCACTACGACGCTGAAGTTAAAACCACCTACATGGCTAAAAAACCGGTTCAGCTGCC
GGGTGCTTACAAAACCGACATCAAACTGGACATCACCTCCCACAACGAGGACTACACCATCGTTGAACAG
TACGAACGTGCTGAAGGTCGTCACTCCACCGGTGCTTAATAAAGGTCCAGGCATCAAATAAAACGAAAGG
CTCAGTCGAAAGACTGGGCCTTTCGTTTTATCTGTTGTTTGTCGGTGAACGCTCTCTACTAGAGTCACAC
TGGCTCACCTTCGGGTGGGCCTTTCTGCGTTTATAGCTTAGAGACCTACTAGTAGCGGCCGCTGCAGGCT
TCCTCGCTCACTGACTCGCTGCGCTCGGTCGTTCGGCTGCGGCGAGCGGTATCAGCTCACTCAAAGGCGG
TAATACGGTTATCCACAGAATCAGGGGATAACGCAGGAAAGAACATGTGAGCAAAAGGCCAGCAAAAGGC
CAGGAACCGTAAAAAGGCCGCGTTGCTGGCGTTTTTCCACAGGCTCCGCCCCCCTGACGAGCATCACAAA
AATCGACGCTCAAGTCAGAGGTGGCGAAACCCGACAGGACTATAAAGATACCAGGCGTTTCCCCCTGGAA
GCTCCCTCGTGCGCTCTCCTGTTCCGACCCTGCCGCTTACCGGATACCTGTCCGCCTTTCTCCCTTCGGG
AAGCGTGGCGCTTTCTCATAGCTCACGCTGTAGGTATCTCAGTTCGGTGTAGGTCGTTCGCTCCAAGCTG
GGCTGTGTGCACGAACCCCCCGTTCAGCCCGACCGCTGCGCCTTATCCGGTAACTATCGTCTTGAGTCCA
ACCCGGTAAGACACGACTTATCGCCACTGGCAGCAGCCACTGGTAACAGGATTAGCAGAGCGAGGTATGT
AGGCGGTGCTACAGAGTTCTTGAAGTGGTGGCCTAACTACGGCTACACTAGAAGAACAGTATTTGGTATC
TGCGCTCTGCTGAAGCCAGTTACCTTCGGAAAAAGAGTTGGTAGCTCTTGATCCGGCAAACAAACCACCG
CTGGTAGCGGTGGTTTTTTTGTTTGCAAGCAGCAGATTACGCGCAGAAAAAAAGGATCTCAAGAAGATCC
TTTGATCTTTTCTACGGGGTCTGACGCTCAGTGGAACGAAAACTCACGTTAAGGGATTTTGGTCATGAGA
TTATCAAAAAGGATCTTCACCTAGATCCTTTTAAATTAAAAATGAAGTTTTAAATCAATCTAAAGTATAT
ATGAGTAAACTTGGTCTGACAGTTACCAATGCTTAATCAGTGAGGCACCTATCTCAGCGATCTGTCTATT
TCGTTCATCCATAGTTGCCTGACTCCCCGTCGTGTAGATAACTACGATACGGGAGGGCTTACCATCTGGC
CCCAGTGCTGCAATGATACCGCGCGACCCACGCTCACCGGCTCCAGATTTATCAGCAATAAACCAGCCAG
CCGGAAGGGCCGAGCGCAGAAGTGGTCCTGCAACTTTATCCGCCTCCATCCAGTCTATTAATTGTTGCCG
GGAAGCTAGAGTAAGTAGTTCGCCAGTTAATAGTTTGCGCAACGTTGTTGCCATTGCTACAGGCATCGTG
GTGTCACGCTCGTCGTTTGGTATGGCTTCATTCAGCTCCGGTTCCCAACGATCAAGGCGAGTTACATGAT
CCCCCATGTTGTGCAAAAAAGCGGTTAGCTCCTTCGGTCCTCCGATCGTTGTCAGAAGTAAGTTGGCCGC
AGTGTTATCACTCATGGTTATGGCAGCACTGCATAATTCTCTTACTGTCATGCCATCCGTAAGATGCTTT
TCTGTGACTGGTGAGTACTCAACCAAGTCATTCTGAGAATAGTGTATGCGGCGACCGAGTTGCTCTTGCC
CGGCGTCAATACGGGATAATACCGCGCCACATAGCAGAACTTTAAAAGTGCTCATCATTGGAAAACGTTC
TTCGGGGCGAAAACTCTCAAGGATCTTACCGCTGTTGAGATCCAGTTCGATGTAACCCACTCGTGCACCC
AACTGATCTTCAGCATCTTTTACTTTCACCAGCGTTTCTGGGTGAGCAAAAACAGGAAGGCAAAATGCCG
CAAAAAAGGGAATAAGGGCGACACGGAAATGTTGAATACTCATACTCTTCCTTTTTCAATATTATTGAAG
CATTTATCAGGGTTATTGTCTCATGAGCGGATACATATTTGAATGTATTTAGAAAAATAAACAAATAGGG
GTTCCGCGCACATTTCCCCGAAAAGTGCCACCTGACGTCTAAGAAACCATTATTATCATGACATTAACCT
ATAAAAATAGGCGTATCACGAGGCAGAATTTCAGATAAAAAAAATCCTTAGCTTTCGCTAAGGATGATTT
CTGGAATTCGCGGCCGCTTCTAGAGACTAGTGGGTCTCA
Features (pLannotate 1.2.2; 10 found; start..end, strand, type, name):
      5..29      +  promoter       J23119(SpeI) promoter (fragment): bacterial promoter (Registry of Standard Biological Parts BBa J23119) modified to end with an SpeI site
    132..806     +  CDS            mRFP1: mRFP1 is a basic (constitutively fluorescent) red fluorescent protein published in 2002, derived from Discosoma sp.. It is reported to be a somewhat slowly-maturing monomer with low acid sensitivity.
    825..896     +  terminator     rrnB T1 terminator: transcription terminator T1 from the E. coli rrnB gene
    912..939     +  terminator     T7Te terminator: phage T7 early transcription terminator
    957..977     +  misc_feature   BioBrick suffix: universal suffix for all parts
   1154..1742    -  rep_origin     ori: high-copy-number ColE1/pMB1/pBR322/pUC origin of replication
   1913..2773    -  CDS            AmpR: β-lactamase; bla; confers resistance to ampicillin, carbenicillin, and related antibiotics
   2774..2878    -  promoter       AmpR promoter: bla
   2968..3011    -  terminator     bacterial terminator: putative bacterial transcription terminator
   3014..3035    +  misc_feature   BioBrick prefix: BioBrick prefix for parts that do not start with "ATG"
