[The description below was written by a language model from this plasmid's Addgene catalogue record and pLannotate feature annotations shown in this document.]
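Description:
pJ02B2Rm_AE is a small (about 3 kb) synthetic-biology plasmid from the CIDAR MoClo part library for E. coli. It is a fully assembled transcriptional unit carried in the ampicillin-resistant DVA destination backbone. The plasmid is maintained in E. coli by a high-copy ColE1/pUC-type origin and selected through the β-lactamase (AmpR) gene driven by its native bla promoter, although the catalogue entry lists copy number as unknown. BioBrick prefix and suffix sequences and an additional putative bacterial terminator flank the cloning region, reflecting the BioBrick-derived ancestry of the backbone.

The payload is a constitutive red fluorescent protein expression cassette whose composition is spelled out in the record as A:J23102:B:BCD2:C:E1010m:D:B0015:E. The letters denote the MoClo fusion sites that order the parts during Golden Gate-style assembly, and the "AE" in the name marks the outer sites of the unit. The Anderson-family constitutive promoter J23102 appears in the automated annotation only as a fragment match to the related J23119. It drives the bicistronic translation-initiation design BCD2, which is not separately annotated but presumably occupies the gap between the promoter and the coding sequence. Next comes the mRFP1 coding sequence (E1010m), and the unit ends with the B0015 double terminator, annotated as rrnB T1 plus T7Te.

The depositor describes the construct as a high-RFP standard colour control for FACS. This suggests use as a single-colour reference for setting up or compensating flow cytometry measurements of fluorescent reporter circuits in E. coli.
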