Addgene plasmid #66059: pJ02B2Rm_AE
Purpose: MoClo Transcriptional Unit: FACS Standard Color Controls - High RFP expression cassette - Ampicillin plasmid [A:J23102:B:BCD2:C:E1010m:D:B0015:E]
Depositing lab: Douglas Densmore. Depositing organization: Boston University Main Campus. Publication: CIDAR MoClo: Improved MoClo Assembly Standard and New E. coli Part Library Enable Rapid Combinatorial Design for Synthetic and Traditional Biology. Iverson SV, Haddock TL, Beal J, Densmore DM. ACS Synth Biol. 2016 Jan 15;5(1):99-103. doi: 10.1021/acssynbio.5b00124. Epub 2015 Nov 4. PubMed 26479688.
Backbone
  Vector backbone: DVA
  Vector type: Synthetic Biology
Growth in bacteria
  Bacterial resistance: Ampicillin, 100 μg/mL
  Growth temperature: 37°C
  Growth strain: DH5alpha
  Copy number: Unknown
Gene/Insert
  Gene/Insert name: FACS Controls (alt name: Transcriptional Unit)
  Species: Synthetic
  Cloning method: Unknown
Terms and licenses: Academic/Nonprofit Terms; Industry Terms: Not Available to Industry
How to cite: pJ02B2Rm_AE was a gift from Douglas Densmore (Addgene plasmid # 66059 ; http://n2t.net/addgene:66059 ; RRID:Addgene_66059)
