>Addgene plasmid #66059 | pJ02B2Rm_AE | addgene partial sequence | sequence record 133314 | jkRFP-F 5'-tggtcactacgacgctgaag-3'
AAACCGACATCAAACTGGACATCACCTCCCACAACGAGGACTACACCATCGTTGAACAGTACGAACGTGC
TGAAGGTCGTCACTCCACCGGTGCTTAATAAAGGTCCAGGCATCAAATAAAACGAAAGGCTCAGTCGAAA
GACTGGGCCTTTCGTTTTATCTGTTGTTTGTCGGTGAACGCTCTCTACTAGAGTCACACTGGCTCACCTT
CGGGTGGGCCTTTCTGCGTTTATAGCTTAGAGACCTACTAGTAGCGGCCGCTGCAGGCTTCCTCGCTCAC
TGACTCGCTGCGCTCGGTCGTTCGGCTGCGGCGAGCGGTATCAGCTCACTCAAAGGCGGTAATACGGTTA
TCCACAGAATCAGGGGATAACGCAGGAAAGAACATGTGAGCAAAAGGCCAGCAAAAGGCCAGGAACCGTA
AAAAGGCCGCGTTGCTGGCGTTTTTCCACAGGCTCCGCCCCCCTGACGAGCATCACAAAAATCGACGCTC
AAGTCAGAGGTGGCGAAACCCGACAGGACTATAAAGATACCAGGCGTTTCCCCCTGGAAGCTCCCTCGTG
CGCTCTCCTGTTCCGACCCTGCCGCTTACCGGATACCTGTCCGCCTTTCTCCCTTCGGGAAGCGTGGCGC
TTTCTCATAGCTCACGCTGTAGGTATCTCAGTTCGGTGTAGGTCGTTCGCTCCAAGCTGGGCTGTGTGCA
CGAACCCCCCGTTCAGCCCGACCGCTGCGCCTTATCCGGTAACTATCGTCTTGAGTCCAACCCGGTAAGA
CACGACTTATCGCCACTGGCAGCAGCCACTGGT
