>Addgene plasmid #66059 | pJ02B2Rm_AE | addgene partial sequence | sequence record 134273 | MoCloR 5'-gccacctgacgtctaagaaacc-3'
TAGGCGTATCACGAGGCAGAATTTCAGATAAAAAAAATCCTTAGCTTTCGCTAAGGATGATTTCTGGAAT
TCGCGGCCGCTTCTAGAGACTAGTGGGTCTCAGGAGTTGACAGCTAGCTCAGTCCTAGGTACTGTGCTAG
CTACTGGGCCCAAGTTCACTTAAAAAGGAGATCAACAATGAAAGCAATTTTCGTACTGAAACATCTTAAT
CATGCTAAGGAGGTTTTCTAATGATGGCTTCCTCCGAGGATGTTATCAAAGAGTTCATGCGTTTCAAAGT
TCGTATGGAAGGTTCCGTTAACGGTCACGAGTTCGAAATCGAAGGTGAAGGTGAAGGTCGTCCGTACGAA
GGTACCCAGACCGCTAAACTGAAAGTTACCAAAGGTGGTCCGCTGCCGTTCGCTTGGGACATCCTGTCCC
CGCAGTTCCAGTACGGTTCCAAAGCTTACGTTAAACACCCGGCTGACATCCCGGACTACCTGAAACTGTC
CTTCCCGGAAGGTTTCAAATGGGAACGTGTTATGAACTTCGAAGATGGTGGTGTTGTTACCGTTACCCAG
GACTCCTCCCTGCAAGACGGTGAGTTCATCTACAAAGTTAAACTGCGTGGTACCAACTTCCCGTCCGACG
GTCCGGTTATGCAGAAAAAAACCATGGGTTGGGAAGCTTCCACCGAACGTATGTACCCGGAGGATGGTGC
TCTGAAAGGTGAAATCAAAATGCGTCTGAAACTGAAAGACGGTGGTCACTACGACGCTGAAGTTAAAACC
ACCTACATGGCTAAAAAACCGGTTCAGCTGCCGGGTGCTTACAAAACCGACATCAAACTGGACATCACCT
CCCACAACGAGGACTACACCATCGTTGAACAGTACGAACGTGCTGAAGGTCGTCACTCCACCGGTGCTTA
ATAAAGGTCCAGGCATCAAATA
